>Addgene plasmid #158336 | pLKO_S.C.VSVg_NGFR | addgene full sequence | sequence record 330492 | Addgene NGS Result
GCAGTACGTGATTCTTGATCCCGAGCTTCGGGTTGGAAGTGGGTGGGAGAGTTCGAGGCCTTGCGCTTAA
GGAGCCCCTTCGCCTCGTGCTTGAGTTGAGGCCTGGCCTGGGCGCTGGGGCCGCCGCGTGCGAATCTGGT
GGCACCTTCGCGCCTGTCTCGCTGCTTTCGATAAGTCTCTAGCCATTTAAAATTTTTGATGACCTGCTGC
GACGCTTTTTTTCTGGCAAGATAGTCTTGTAAATGCGGGCCAAGATCTGCACACTGGTATTTCGGTTTTT
GGGGCCGCGGGCGGCGACGGGGCCCGTGCGTCCCAGCGCACATGTTCGGCGAGGCGGGGCCTGCGAGCGC
GGCCACCGAGAATCGGACGGGGGTAGTCTCAAGCTGGCCGGCCTGCTCTGGTGCCTGGCCTCGCGCCGCC
GTGTATCGCCCCGCCCTGGGCGGCAAGGCTGGCCCGGTCGGCACCAGTTGCGTGAGCGGAAAGATGGCCG
CTTCCCGGCCCTGCTGCAGGGAGCTCAAAATGGAGGACGCGGCGCTCGGGAGAGCGGGCGGGTGAGTCAC
CCACACAAAGGAAAAGGGCCTTTCCGTCCTCAGCCGTCGCTTCATGTGACTCCACGGAGTACCGGGCGCC
GTCCAGGCACCTCGATTAGTTCTCGAGCTTTTGGAGTACGTCGTCTTTAGGTTGGGGGGAGGGGTTTTAT
GCGATGGAGTTTCCCCACACTGAGTGGGTGGAGACTGAAGTTAGGCCAGCTTGGCACTTGATGTAATTCT
CCTTGGAATTTGCCCTTTTTGAGTTTGGATCTTGGTTCATTCTCAAGCCTCAGACAGTGGTTCAAAGTTT
TTTTCTTCCATTTCAGGTGTCGTGAGGAATTCTGCAGTCGATCGACGGTACCGCGGGCCCGGGATCCACG
GTCGCCACCATGGGGGCAGGTGCCACCGGCCGCGCCATGGACGGGCCGCGCCTGCTGCTGTTGCTGCTTC
TGGGGGTGTCCCTTGGAGGTGCCAAGGAGGCATGCAAGGAGACCGCCGCCGCCAAGTTCGAGAGGCAGCA
CATGGACAGCGGAGGAGGCGGGGGAGGGGAGGACCAGGTGGACCCCAGGCTGATCGACGGCAAGGGAGGA
GGCGGGGGAGGGTATACAGATATCGAAATGAATAGACTCGGAAAGCCCACAGGCCTGTACACACACAGCG
GTGAGTGCTGCAAAGCCTGCAACCTGGGCGAGGGTGTGGCCCAGCCTTGTGGAGCCAACCAGACCGTGTG
TGAGCCCTGCCTGGACAGCGTGACGTTCTCCGACGTGGTGAGCGCGACCGAGCCGTGCAAGCCGTGCACC
GAGTGCGTGGGGCTCCAGAGCATGTCGGCGCCGTGCGTGGAGGCCGACGACGCCGTGTGCCGCTGCGCCT
ACGGCTACTACCAGGATGAGACGACTGGGCGCTGCGAGGCGTGCCGCGTGTGCGAGGCGGGCTCGGGCCT
CGTGTTCTCCTGCCAGGACAAGCAGAACACCGTGTGCGAGGAGTGCCCCGACGGCACGTATTCCGACGAG
GCCAACCACGTGGACCCGTGCCTGCCCTGCACCGTGTGCGAGGACACCGAGCGCCAGCTCCGCGAGTGCA
CACGCTGGGCCGACGCCGAGTGCGAGGAGATCCCTGGCCGTTGGATTACACGGTCCACACCCCCAGAGGG
CTCGGACAGCACAGCCCCCAGCACCCAGGAGCCTGAGGCACCTCCAGAACAAGACCTCATAGCCAGCACG
GTGGCAGGTGTGGTGACCACAGTGATGGGCAGCTCCCAGCCCGTGGTGACCCGAGGCACCACCGACAACC
TCATCCCTGTCTATTGCTCCATCCTGGCTGCTGTGGTTGTGGGCCTTGTGGCCTACATAGCCTTCAAGAG
GTGGAACAGGGGTATCCTCTAGAGCGGCCGCGTCGACAATCAACCTCTGGATTACAAAATTTGTGAAAGA
TTGACTGGTATTCTTAACTATGTTGCTCCTTTTACGCTATGTGGATACGCTGCTTTAATGCCTTTGTATC
ATGCTATTGCTTCCCGTATGGCTTTCATTTTCTCCTCCTTGTATAAATCCTGGTTGCTGTCTCTTTATGA
GGAGTTGTGGCCCGTTGTCAGGCAACGTGGCGTGGTGTGCACTGTGTTTGCTGACGCAACCCCCACTGGT
TGGGGCATTGCCACCACCTGTCAGCTCCTTTCCGGGACTTTCGCTTTCCCCCTCCCTATTGCCACGGCGG
AACTCATCGCCGCCTGCCTTGCCCGCTGCTGGACAGGGGCTCGGCTGTTGGGCACTGACAATTCCGTGGT
GTTGTCGGGGAAGCTGACGTCCTTTCCATGGCTGCTCGCCTGTGTTGCCACCTGGATTCTGCGCGGGACG
TCCTTCTGCTACGTCCCTTCGGCCCTCAATCCAGCGGACCTTCCTTCCCGCGGCCTGCTGCCGGCTCTGC
GGCCTCTTCCGCATCTTCGCCTTCGCCCTCAGACGAGTCGGATCTCCCTTTGGGCCGCCTCCCCGCCTGG
GTACCTTTAAGACCAATGACTTACAAGGCAGCTGTAGATCTTAGCCACTTTTTAAAAGAAAAGGGGGGAC
TGGAAGGGCTAATTCACTCCCAACGAAGATAAGATCTGCTTTTTGCTTGTACTGGGTCTCTCTGGTTAGA
CCAGATCTGAGCCTGGGAGCTCTCTGGCTAACTAGGGAACCCACTGCTTAAGCCTCAATAAAGCTTGCCT
TGAGTGCTTCAAGTAGTGTGTGCCCGTCTGTTGTGTGACTCTGGTAACTAGAGATCCCTCAGACCCTTTT
AGTCAGTGTGGAAAATCTCTAGCAGTAGTAGTTCATGTCATCTTATTATTCAGTATTTATAACTTGCAAA
GAAATGAATATCAGAGAGTGAGAGGAACTTGTTTATTGCAGCTTATAATGGTTACAAATAAAGCAATAGC
ATCACAAATTTCACAAATAAAGCATTTTTTTCACTGCATTCTAGTTGTGGTTTGTCCAAACTCATCAATG
TATCTTATCATGTCTGGCTCTAGCTATCCCGCCCCTAACTCCGCCCATCCCGCCCCTAACTCCGCCCAGT
TCCGCCCATTCTCCGCCCCATGGCTGACTAATTTTTTTTATTTATGCAGAGGCCGAGGCCGCCTCGGCCT
CTGAGCTATTCCAGAAGTAGTGAGGAGGCTTTTTTGGAGGCCTAGGGACGTACCCAATTCGCCCTATAGT
GAGTCGTATTACGCGCGCTCACTGGCCGTCGTTTTACAACGTCGTGACTGGGAAAACCCTGGCGTTACCC
AACTTAATCGCCTTGCAGCACATCCCCCTTTCGCCAGCTGGCGTAATAGCGAAGAGGCCCGCACCGATCG
CCCTTCCCAACAGTTGCGCAGCCTGAATGGCGAATGGG
[124 nt withheld, positions 3399-3522]
C
[91 nt withheld, positions 3524-3614]
A
[49 nt withheld, positions 3616-3664]
CCTTTGACGTTGGAGTCCACGTTCTTT
[37 nt withheld, positions 3692-3728]
ACCCTATCTCGGTCTATTCTTTTGATTTATAAGGGATTTTGCCGATTTCGGCCTATTGGTTAAAAAATGA
GCTGATTTAACAAAAATTTAACGCGAATTTTAACAAAATATTAACGCTTACAATTTAGGTGGCACTTTTC
GGGGAAATGTGCGCGGAACCCCTATTTGTTTATTTTTCTAAATACATTCAAATATGTATCCGCTCATGAG
ACAATAACCCTGATAAATGCTTCAATAATATTGAAAAAGGAAGAGTATGAGTATTCAACATTTCCGTGTC
GCCCTTATTCCCTTTTTTGCGGCATTTTGCCTTCCTGTTTTTGCTCACCCAGAAACGCTGGTGAAAGTAA
AAGATGCTGAAGATCAGTTGGGTGCACGAGTGGGTTACATCGAACTGGATCTCAACAGCGGTAAGATCCT
TGAGAGTTTTCGCCCCGAAGAACGTTTTCCAATGATGAGCACTTTTAAAGTTCTGCTATGTGGCGCGGTA
TTATCCCGTATTGACGCCGGGCAAGAGCAACTCGGTCGCCGCATACACTATTCTCAGAATGACTTGGTTG
AGTACTCACCAGTCACAGAAAAGCATCTTACGGATGGCATGACAGTAAGAGAATTATGCAGTGCTGCCAT
AACCATGAGTGATAACACTGCGGCCAACTTACTTCTGACAACGATCGGAGGACCGAAGGAGCTAACCGCT
TTTTTGCACAACATGGGGGATCATGTAACTCGCCTTGATCGTTGGGAACCGGAGCTGAATGAAGCCATAC
CAAACGACGAGCGTGACACCACGATGCCTGTAGCAATGGCAACAACGTTGCGCAAACTATTAACTGGCGA
ACTACTTACTCTAGCTTCCCGGCAACAATTAATAGACTGGATGGAGGCGGATAAAGTTGCAGGACCACTT
CTGCGCTCGGCCCTTCCGGCTGGCTGGTTTATTGCTGATAAATCTGGAGCCGGTGAGCGTGGGTCTCGCG
GTATCATTGCAGCACTGGGGCCAGATGGTAAGCCCTCCCGTATCGTAGTTATCTACACGACGGGGAGTCA
GGCAACTATGGATGAACGAAATAGACAGATCGCTGAGATAGGTGCCTCACTGATTAAGCATTGGTAACTG
TCAGACCAAGTTTACTCATATATACTTTAGATTGATTTAAAACTTCATTTTTAATTTAAAAGGATCTAGG
TGAAGATCCTTTTTGATAATCTCATGACCAAAATCCCTTAACGTGAGTTTTCGTTCCACTGAGCGTCAGA
CCCCGTAGAAAAGATCAAAGGATCTTCTTGAGATCCTTTTTTTCTGCGCGTAATCTGCTGCTTGCAAACA
AAAAAACCACCGCTACCAGCGGTGGTTTGTTTGCCGGATCAAGAGCTACCAACTCTTTTTCCGAAGGTAA
CTGGCTTCAGCAGAGCGCAGATACCAAATACTGTTCTTCTAGTGTAGCCGTAGTTAGGCCACCACTTCAA
GAACTCTGTAGCACCGCCTACATACCTCGCTCTGCTAATCCTGTTACCAGTGGCTGCTGCCAGTGGCGAT
AAGTCGTGTCTTACCGGGTTGGACTCAAGACGATAGTTACCGGATAAGGCGCAGCGGTCGGGCTGAACGG
GGGGTTCGTGCACACAGCCCAGCTTGGAGCGAACGACCTACACCGAACTGAGATACCTACAGCGTGAGCT
ATGAGAAAGCGCCACGCTTCCCGAAGGGAGAAAGGCGGACAGGTATCCGGTAAGCGGCAGGGTCGGAACA
GGAGAGCGCACGAGGGAGCTTCCAGGGGGAAACGCCTGGTATCTTTATAGTCCTGTCGGGTTTCGCCACC
TCTGACTTGAGCGTCGATTTTTGTGATGCTCGTCAGGGGGGCGGAGCCTATGGAAAAACGCCAGCAACGC
GGCCTTTTTACGGTTCCTGGCCTTTTGCTGGCCTTTTGCTCACATGTTCTTTCCTGCGTTATCCCCTGAT
TCTGTGGATAACCGTATTACCGCCTTTGAGTGAGCTGATACCGCTCGCCGCAGCCGAACGACCGAGCGCA
GCGAGTCAGTGAGCGAGGAAGCGGAAGAGCGCCCAATACGCAAACCGCCTCTCCCCGCGCGTTGGCCGAT
TCATTAATGCAGCTGGCACGACAGGTTTCCCGACTGGAAAGCGGGCAGTGAGCGCAACGCAATTAATGTG
AGTTAGCTCACTCATTAGGCACCCCAGGCTTTACACTTTATGCTTCCGGCTCGTATGTTGTGTGGAATTG
TGAGCGGATAACAATTTCACACAGGAAACAGCTATGACCATGATTACGCCAAGCGCGCAATTAACCCTCA
CTAAAGGGAACAAAAGCTGGAGCTGCAAGCTTAATGTAGTCTTATGCAATACTCTTGTAGTCTTGCAACA
TGGTAACGATGAGTTAGCAACATGCCTTACAAGGAGAGAAAAAGCACCGTGCATGGCGATTGGTGGAAGT
AAGGTGGTACGATCGTGCCTTATTAGGAAGGCAACAGACGGGTCTGACATGGATTGGACGAACCACTGAA
TTGCCGCATTGCAGAGATATTGTATTTAAGTGCCTAGCTCGATACATAAACGGGTCTCTCTGGTTAGACC
AGATCTGAGCCTGGGAGCTCTCTGGCTAACTAGGGAACCCACTGCTTAAGCCTCAATAAAGCTTGCCTTG
AGTGCTTCAAGTAGTGTGTGCCCGTCTGTTGTGTGACTCTGGTAACTAGAGATCCCTCAGACCCTTTTAG
TCAGTGTGGAAAATCTCTAGCAGTGGCGCCCGAACAGGGACTTGAAAGCGAAAGGGAAACCAGAGGAGCT
CTCTCGACGCAGGACTCGGCTTGCTGAAGCGCGCACGGCAAGAGGCGAGGGGCGGCGACTGGTGAGTACG
CCAAAAATTTTGACTAGCGGAGGCTAGAAGGAGAGAGATGGGTGCGAGAGCGTCAGTATTAAGCGGGGGA
GAATTAGATCGCGATGGGAAAAAATTCGGTTAAGGCCAGGGGGAAAGAAAAAATATAAATTAAAACATAT
AGTATGGGCAAGCAGGGAGCTAGAACGATTCGCAGTTAATCCTGGCCTGTTAGAAACATCAGAAGGCTGT
AGACAAATACTGGGACAGCTACAACCATCCCTTCAGACAGGATCAGAAGAACTTAGATCATTATATAATA
CAGTAGCAACCCTCTATTGTGTGCATCAAAGGATAGAGATAAAAGACACCAAGGAAGCTTTAGACAAGAT
AGAGGAAGAGCAAAACAAAAGTAAGACCACCGCACAGCAAGCGGCCGCTGATCTTCAGACCTGGAGGAGG
AGATATGAGGGACAATTGGAGAAGTGAATTATATAAATATAAAGTAGTAAAAATTGAACCATTAGGAGTA
GCACCCACCAAGGCAAAGAGAAGAGTGGTGCAGAGAGAAAAAAGAGCAGTGGGAATAGGAGCTTTGTTCC
TTGGGTTCTTGGGAGCAGCAGGAAGCACTATGGGCGCAGCGTCAATGACGCTGACGGTACAGGCCAGACA
ATTATTGTCTGGTATAGTGCAGCAGCAGAACAATTTGCTGAGGGCTATTGAGGCGCAACAGCATCTGTTG
CAACTCACAGTCTGGGGCATCAAGCAGCTCCAGGCAAGAATCCTGGCTGTGGAAAGATACCTAAAGGATC
AACAGCTCCTGGGGATTTGGGGTTGCTCTGGAAAACTCATTTGCACCACTGCTGTGCCTTGGAATGCTAG
TTGGAGTAATAAATCTCTGGAACAGATTTGGAATCACACGACCTGGATGGAGTGGGACAGAGAAATTAAC
AATTACACAAGCTTAATACACTCCTTAATTGAAGAATCGCAAAACCAGCAAGAAAAGAATGAACAAGAAT
TATTGGAATTAGATAAATGGGCAAGTTTGTGGAATTGGTTTAACATAACAAATTGGCTGTGGTATATAAA
ATTATTCATAATGATAGTAGGAGGCTTGGTAGGTTTAAGAATAGTTTTTGCTGTACTTTCTATAGTGAAT
AGAGTTAGGCAGGGATATTCACCATTATCGTTTCAGACCCACCTCCCAACCCCGAGGGGACCCGACAGGC
CCGAAGGAATAGAAGAAGAAGGTGGAGAGAGAGACAGAGACAGATCCATTCGATTAGTGAACGGATCTCG
ACGGTATCGATCACGAGACTAGTATCGAGCGGCCGCCCCCTTCACCGAGGGCCTATTTCCCATGATTCCT
TCATATTTGCATATACGATACAAGGCTGTTAGAGAGATAATTGGAATTAATTTGACTGTAAACACAAAGA
TATTAGTACAAAATACGTGACGTAGAAAGTAATAATTTCTTGGGTAGTTTGCAGTTTTAAAATTATGTTT
TAAAATGGACTATCATATGCTTACCGTAACTTGAAAGTATTTCGATTTCTTGGCTTTATATATCTTGTGG
AAAGGACGAAACACCGGGTCTTCGAGAAGACCTGTTTTAGAGCTAGAAATAGCAAGTTAAAATAAGGCTA
GTCCGTTATCAACTTGAAAAAGTGGCACCGAGTCGGTGCTTTTTTTAATTCTCGACCTCGAGACAAATGG
CAGTATTCATCCACAATTTTAAAAGAAAAGGGGGGATTGGGGGGTACAGTGCAGGGGAAAGAATAGTAGA
CATAATAGCAACAGACATACAAACTAAAGAATTACAAAAACAAATTACAAAAATTCAAAATTTTCGGGTT
TATTACAGGGACAGCAGAGATCCACTTTGGCCGCGGCTCGAGGCGATAAGCTTTGCAAAGATGGATAAAG
TTTTAAACAGAGAGGAATCTTTGCAGCTAATGGACCTTCTAGGTCTTGAAAGGAGTGGGAATTGGCTCCG
GTGCCCGTCAGTGGGCAGAGCGCACATCGCCCACAGTCCCCGAGAAGTTGGGGGGAGGGGTCGGCAATTG
AACCGGTGCCTAGAGAAGGTGGCGCGGGGTAAACTGGGAAAGTGATGTCGTGTACTGGCTCCGCCTTTTT
CCCGAGGGTGGGGGAGAACCGTATATAAGTGCAGTAGTCGCCGTGAACGTTCTTTTTCGCAACGGGTTTG
CCGCCAGAACACAGGTAAGTGCCGTGTGTGGTTCCCGCGGGCCTGGCCTCTTTACGGGTTATGGCCCTTG
CGTGCCTTGAATTACTTCCACCTGGCT
Features (pLannotate 1.2.2; 29 found; start..end, strand, type, name):
    882..907     +  misc_feature   MCS (fragment): multiple cloning site
    920..1897    +  CDS            NGFR (fragment): TNR16_HUMAN - Also known as TNFRSF16. Experimental evidence at protein level: Swiss-Prot protein existence level 1. Low affinity receptor which can bind to NGF, BDNF, NTF3, and NTF4. Forms a heterodimeric receptor with SORCS2 that binds the precursor forms of NGF, BDNF and NTF3 with high affinity, and has much lower affinity for mature NGF and BDNF (PubMed:24908487). Plays an important role in differentiation and survival of specific neuronal populations during development (By similarity). Can mediate cell survival as well as cell death of neural cells. Plays a role in the inactivation of RHOA
   1928..2516    +  misc_feature   WPRE: woodchuck hepatitis virus posttranscriptional regulatory element
   2521..2658    +  CDS            nef (fragment): NEF_HV1LA - Experimental evidence at protein level: Swiss-Prot protein existence level 1. Extracellular Nef protein targets CD4(+) T-lymphocytes for apoptosis by interacting with CXCR4 surface receptors. From Human immunodeficiency virus type 1 group M subtype B (isolate Lai) (HIV-1).
   2644..2824    +  LTR            5' LTR (truncated): truncated 5' long terminal repeat (LTR) from HIV-1
   2896..3017    +  polyA_signal   SV40 poly(A) signal: SV40 polyadenylation signal
   3057..3192    +  rep_origin     SV40 ori: SV40 origin of replication
   3213..3231    -  promoter       T7 promoter: promoter for bacteriophage T7 RNA polymerase
   3239..3394    +  CDS            lacZα (fragment): LacZα fragment of β-galactosidase; lacZ fragment
   3399..3827    +  rep_origin     f1 ori (sequence partly withheld): f1 bacteriophage origin of replication; arrow indicates direction of (+) strand synthesis
   3880..3984    +  promoter       AmpR promoter: bla
   3985..4845    +  CDS            AmpR: β-lactamase; bla; confers resistance to ampicillin, carbenicillin, and related antibiotics
   5016..5604    +  rep_origin     ori: high-copy-number ColE1/pMB1/pBR322/pUC origin of replication
   5787..5879    +  CDS            lacI (fragment): lac repressor; lacI; The lac repressor binds to the lac operator to inhibit transcription in E. coli. This inhibition can be relieved by adding lactose or isopropyl-β-D-thiogalactopyranoside (IPTG).
   5892..5913    +  protein_bind   CAP binding site: CAP binding activates transcription in the presence of cAMP. E. coli catabolite activator protein
   5928..5958    +  promoter       lac promoter: promoter for the E. coli lac operon
   5966..5982    +  protein_bind   lac operator: The lac repressor binds to the lac operator to inhibit transcription in E. coli. This inhibition can be relieved by adding lactose or isopropyl-β-D-thiogalactopyranoside (IPTG). lac repressor encoded by lacI
   6027..6045    +  promoter       T3 promoter: promoter for bacteriophage T3 RNA polymerase
   6073..6299    +  promoter       RSV promoter: Rous sarcoma virus enhancer/promoter
   6300..6480    +  LTR            5' LTR (truncated): truncated 5' long terminal repeat (LTR) from HIV-1
   6527..6652    +  misc_feature   HIV-1 Ψ: packaging signal of human immunodeficiency virus type 1
   6636..6999    +  CDS            HIV-1 gag (fragment): gag protein from human immunodeficiency virus 1; gag
   7145..7378    +  misc_feature   RRE: The Rev response element (RRE) of HIV-1 allows for Rev-dependent mRNA export from the nucleus to the cytoplasm.
   7755..7855    +  CDS            Rev (fragment): human immunodeficiency virus 1 (HIV-1) Rev protein; rev; enhances nuclear export of unspliced and incompletely spliced viral mRNAs
   7905..8145    +  promoter       U6 promoter: RNA polymerase III promoter for human U6 snRNA
   8172..8247    +  misc_RNA       gRNA scaffold: guide RNA scaffold for the Streptococcus pyogenes CRISPR/Cas9 system
   8295..8412    +  misc_feature   cPPT/CTS: central polypurine tract and central termination sequence of HIV-1
   8479..8545    +  CDS            small t antigen (fragment): SV40 (simian virus 40) small t antigen
   8552..865     +  promoter       EF-1α promoter (across the origin): strong constitutive promoter for human elongation factor EF-1α
