[The description below was written by a language model from this plasmid's Addgene catalogue record and pLannotate feature annotations shown in this document.]
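Description:
pLKO_S.C.VSVg_NGFR is a lentiviral CRISPR vector on the pLKO backbone that pairs an sgRNA expression cassette with a protein barcode ("Pro-Code") reporter. It is propagated in E. coli through a high-copy ColE1/pUC-type origin with ampicillin selection (AmpR); an f1 ori and residual lac and T7/T3 elements are also present in the bacterial portion. The viral genome is driven by an RSV promoter fused to a truncated HIV-1 5' LTR, a chimeric arrangement that typically makes genomic RNA production Tat-independent. This is followed by the Ψ packaging signal with a gag fragment, the RRE for Rev-dependent nuclear export, and a cPPT/CTS. A second truncated LTR lies downstream, followed by an SV40 poly(A) signal and SV40 ori. Viral proteins are present only as fragments, so packaging functions have to be provided separately.

Two expression units sit between the LTRs. A human U6 Pol III promoter lies immediately upstream of the S. pyogenes Cas9 guide RNA scaffold, leaving a short gap where a user-chosen sgRNA spacer is cloned. No Cas9 gene is annotated, so the nuclease must come from another source. Downstream, an EF-1α promoter drives human NGFR with its signaling domain truncated (dNGFR), fused at the N terminus to the S.C.VSVg tag combination, with a WPRE to enhance transcript expression. The individual tags are not separately annotated in the feature table. The tagged dNGFR acts as the Pro-Code for this vector, so transduced cells can be identified by cytometry. According to the record, this supports vector and cell tracking and phenotypic CRISPR screens at single-cell resolution.
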