Addgene plasmid #158336: pLKO_S.C.VSVg_NGFR
Purpose: Protein Barcode (Pro-Code) for vector/cell tracking. Contains U6 trRNA cassette for sgRNA cloning. Enables phenotypic CRISPR screens at a single cell resolution (using cytometry).
Depositing lab: Brian Brown. Depositing organization: Icahn School of Medicine at Mount Sinai. Publication: Protein Barcodes Enable High-Dimensional Single-Cell CRISPR Screens. Wroblewska A, Dhainaut M, Ben-Zvi B, Rose SA, Park ES, Amir ED, Bektesevic A, Baccarini A, Merad M, Rahman AH, Brown BD. Cell. 2018 Nov 1;175(4):1141-1155.e16. doi: 10.1016/j.cell.2018.09.022. Epub 2018 Oct 18. PubMed 30343902.
Backbone
  Vector backbone: pLKO
  Backbone size w/o insert (bp): 9000
  Vector type: Lentiviral, CRISPR
Growth in bacteria
  Bacterial resistance: Ampicillin, 100 μg/mL
  Growth temperature: 37°C
  Growth strain: NEB Stable
  Copy number: High Copy
Gene/Insert
  Gene/Insert name: Pro-Code Tagged human dNGFR
  Species: H. sapiens (human)
  Insert size (bp): 1000
  Mutation: Truncation of the signaling domain
  Entrez Gene: NGFR (a.k.a. CD271, Gp80-LNGFR, TNFRSF16, p75(NTR), p75NTR)
  Promoter: EF1a
  Tag / fusion protein: S.C.VSVg (N terminal on insert)
  Cloning method: Restriction Enzyme; 5′ cloning site Unknown (unknown if destroyed)
  Sequencing primers: 5′ cctttttgagtttggatcttggttcat
Terms and licenses: Academic/Nonprofit Terms; Industry Terms: Not Available to Industry
How to cite: pLKO_S.C.VSVg_NGFR was a gift from Brian Brown (Addgene plasmid # 158336 ; http://n2t.net/addgene:158336 ; RRID:Addgene_158336)
