>Addgene plasmid #158336 | pLKO_S.C.VSVg_NGFR | depositor partial sequence | sequence record 305541 | Tagged NGFR
ATGGGGGCAGGTGCCACCGGCCGCGCCATGGACGGGCCGCGCCTGCTGCTGTTGCTGCTTCTGGGGGTGT
CCCTTGGAGGTGCCAAGGAGGCATGCAAGGAGACCGCCGCCGCCAAGTTCGAGAGGCAGCACATGGACAG
CGGAGGAGGCGGGGGAGGGGAGGACCAGGTGGACCCCAGGCTGATCGACGGCAAGGGAGGAGGCGGGGGA
GGGTATACAGATATCGAAATGAATAGACTCGGAAAGCCCACAGGCCTGTACACACACAGCGGTGAGTGCT
GCAAAGCCTGCAACCTGGGCGAGGGTGTGGCCCAGCCTTGTGGAGCCAACCAGACCGTGTGTGAGCCCTG
CCTGGACAGCGTGACGTTCTCCGACGTGGTGAGCGCGACCGAGCCGTGCAAGCCGTGCACCGAGTGCGTG
GGGCTCCAGAGCATGTCGGCGCCGTGCGTGGAGGCCGACGACGCCGTGTGCCGCTGCGCCTACGGCTACT
ACCAGGATGAGACGACTGGGCGCTGCGAGGCGTGCCGCGTGTGCGAGGCGGGCTCGGGCCTCGTGTTCTC
CTGCCAGGACAAGCAGAACACCGTGTGCGAGGAGTGCCCCGACGGCACGTATTCCGACGAGGCCAACCAC
GTGGACCCGTGCCTGCCCTGCACCGTGTGCGAGGACACCGAGCGCCAGCTCCGCGAGTGCACACGCTGGG
CCGACGCCGAGTGCGAGGAGATCCCTGGCCGTTGGATTACACGGTCCACACCCCCAGAGGGCTCGGACAG
CACAGCCCCCAGCACCCAGGAGCCTGAGGCACCTCCAGAACAAGACCTCATAGCCAGCACGGTGGCAGGT
GTGGTGACCACAGTGATGGGCAGCTCCCAGCCCGTGGTGACCCGAGGCACCACCGACAACCTCATCCCTG
TCTATTGCTCCATCCTGGCTGCTGTGGTTGTGGGCCTTGTGGCCTACATAGCCTTCAAGAGGTGGAACAG
GGGTATCCTCTAG
